>Addgene plasmid #241225 | pSS02 NAPstar3B | addgene full sequence | sequence record 487148 | Addgene NGS Result
GGGTACCGGGCCCCCCCTCGAGGCGCGCCAAGCTATCAAACAAGTTTGTACAAAAAAGCAGGCTTCACCA
TGGTTGCTAGCAAAGTTCCTGAAGCAGCCATTTCCAGACTGATTACTTACCTGAGAATTCTGGAAGAGCT
GGAAGCCCAAGGTGTACACCGCACCGCCTCCGAGCAACTGGGCGAGCTGGCCCAGGTCACCGCCTTCCAG
GTTGATAAGGACCTGTCCTACTTCGGCTCCTACGGCACTGACGGCGTTGGCTACACTGTACCGGTCCTCA
AGAGAGAACTGCGCCATATCCTCGGTCTGAACCGCAAATGGGGCCTGTGCATCGTGGGGATGGGCCGCCT
GGGATCCGCTCTTGCTGATTGGCCTGGTTTTGGCGAGAGCTTCGAGCTGCGCGGTTTCTTCTCTAGAAAG
GCTGAGAAGGTTGGTCGGCCGGTTCGCGGTGGTTATATCGAACACGTCGATCTGCTGCCCCAGCGCGTAC
CTGGTCGCATCGAAATCGCTCTGCTGACGGTTCCACGCGAGGCAGCACAGAAGGCTGCCGACCTGCTGGT
TGCCGCTGGCATCAAGGGCATCCTGAACTTCGCTCCAGTTGTACTGGAGGTTCCCAAGGAAGTGGCTGTT
GAGAACGTTGACATCCTGGCCGGTCTGACGCGTCTGAGCTTTGCCATTCTGAACCCCACGTGGAGCGCAG
CAGGTGGGCATGGTTTCACTGCTCACAACGTGTATATCATGGCTGACAAACAGAAGAACGGTATCAAGGC
CAACTTCAAGATCCGCCACAACATCGAAGACGGCGGCGTTCAGCTGGCTGATCACTACCAGCAGAACACC
CCAATCGGCGACGGCCCTGTTCTGCTGCCTGACAACCACTACTTAAGCATCCAGTCTAAACTGTCCAAAG
ACCCAAACGAGAAGCGCGACCACATGGTTCTGCTGGAATTTGTTACCGCCGCTGGCATCACCCACGGCAT
GGACGAACTGTACAAGGGCGGCACCGGGGGATCTATGGTTTCCAAAGGCGAGGAACTGTTCACTGGTGTT
GTTCCTATCCTGGTTGAACTGGACGGCGACGTTAACGGCCACAAATTCAGCGTTAGCGGGGAAGGCGAAG
GAGACGCTACCTACGGCAAGCTGACTCTGAAGTTCATCTGCACCACTGGCAAGCTGCCTGTTCCTTGGCC
TACCCTGGTTACTACCTTCTCCTATGGTGTTATGGTTTTCGCCAGATATCCTGACCACATGAAGCAGCAC
GACTTCTTCAAGAGCGCCATGCCTGAGGGCTACGTTCAGGAACGCACCATCTTTTTCAAGGACGACGGCA
ACTATAAGACACGCGCTGAGGTTAAGTTCGAGGGCGACACTCTGGTTAACCGCATCGAGCTGAAGGGCAT
CGACTTCAAGGAGGACGGCAACATCCTGGGCCATAAGCTTGAATATAACACCAAGGTACCTGAAGCCGCC
ATCAGCCGCCTCATCACTTACCTCCGCATCCTGGAGGAGCTCGAAGCCCAAGGCGTTCACCGCACTGCAA
GCGAGCAGCTGGGCGAACTGGCACAGGTTACAGCATTCCAGGTTGACGAAGATCTGTCCTATTTCGGTTC
CTACGGCACCGACGGTGTTGGCTACACAGTCCCTGTCCTGAAGCGCGAGCTGCGCCACATCCTGGGCCTG
AACCGCAAGTGGGGCTTATGCATCGTTGGCATGGGCCGCCTCGGTAGTGCACTGGCAGACTGGCCGGGCT
TTGGTGAATCTTTCGAACTGCGCGGCTTCTTCTCAAGGAAGGCTGAGAAGGTTGGGCGCCCTGTTCGCGG
TGGCGTTATCGAGCATTACGACCTCCTGCCACAGCGCGTCCCGGGTCGCATCGAGATCGCCCTGCTGACC
GTTCCTCGCGAAGCTGCACAGAAGGCAGCCGACTTACTAGTCGCCGCTGGTATCAAGGGAATTCTGAACT
TCGCCCCTGTTGTTCTGGAGGTTCCTAAGGAAGTTGCTGTTGAAAACGTTGATTTCCTGGCCGGCCTGAC
CCGCCTGAGCTTCGCAATCCTGAATCCTAAGTGGCGCGAAGAAATGATGGGTTCCGGAACTGGGGGCAAC
GCCTCTGACGGTGGTGGGTCTGGTGGTATGGTGAGCAAGGGCGAGGAGGATAACATGGCCATCATCAAGG
AGTTCATGCGCTTCAAGGTGCACATGGAGGGCTCCGTGAACGGCCACGAGTTCGAGATCGAGGGCGAGGG
CGAGGGCCGCCCCTACGAGGGCACCCAGACCGCCAAGCTGAAGGTGACCAAGGGTGGCCCCCTGCCCTTC
GCCTGGGACATCCTGTCCCCTCAGTTCATGTACGGCTCCAAGGCCTACGTGAAGCACCCCGCCGACATCC
CCGACTACTTGAAGCTGTCCTTCCCCGAGGGCTTCAAGTGGGAGCGCGTGATGAACTTCGAGGACGGCGG
CGTGGTGACCGTGACCCAGGACTCCTCCCTGCAGGACGGCGAGTTCATCTACAAGGTGAAGCTGCGCGGC
ACCAACTTCCCCTCCGACGGCCCCGTAATGCAGAAGAAGACCATGGGCTGGGAGGCCTCCTCCGAGCGGA
TGTACCCCGAGGACGGCGCCCTGAAGGGCGAGATCAAGCAGAGGCTGAAGCTGAAGGACGGCGGCCACTA
CGACGCTGAGGTCAAGACCACCTACAAGGCCAAGAAGCCCGTGCAGCTGCCCGGCGCCTACAACGTCAAC
ATCAAGTTGGACATCACCTCCCACAACGAGGACTACACCATCGTGGAACAGTACGAACGCGCCGAGGGCC
GCCACTCCACCGGCGGCATGGACGAACTGTACAAGTGAGTCCCAGCTTTCTTGTACAAAGTGGTTCGATA
ATTCTTAATTAACTAGTTCTAGAGCGGCCGCCACCGCGGTGGAGCTCGAATTTCCCCGATCGTTCAAACA
TTTGGCAATAAAGTTTCTTAAGATTGAATCCTGTTGCCGGTCTTGCGATGATTATCATATAATTTCTGTT
GAATTACGTTAAGCATGTAATAATTAACATGTAATGCATGACGTTATTTATGAGATGGGTTTTTATGATT
AGAGTCCCGCAATTATACATTTAATACGCGATAGAAAACAAAATATAGCGCGCAAACTAGGATAAATTAT
CGCGCGCGGTGTCATCTATGTTACTAGATCGGGAATTCGTAATCATGTCATAGCTGTTTCCTGTGTGAAA
TTGTTATCCGCTCACAATTCCACACAACATACGAGCCGGAAGCATAAAGTGTAAAGCCTGGGGTGCCTAA
TGAGTGAGCTAACTCACATTAATTGCGTTGCGCTCACTGCCCGCTTTCCAGTCGGGAAACCTGTCGTGCC
AGCTGCATTAATGAATCGGCCAACGCGCGGGGAGAGGCGGTTTGCGTATTGGCTAGAGCAGCTTGCCAAC
ATGGTGGAGCACGACACTCTCGTCTACTCCAAGAATATCAAAGATACAGTCTCAGAAGACCAAAGGGCTA
TTGAGACTTTTCAACAAAGGGTAATATCGGGAAACCTCCTCGGATTCCATTGCCCAGCTATCTGTCACTT
CATCAAAAGGACAGTAGAAAAGGAAGGTGGCACCTACAAATGCCATCATTGCGATAAAGGAAAGGCTATC
GTTCAAGATGCCTCTGCCGACAGTGGTCCCAAAGATGGACCCCCACCCACGAGGAGCATCGTGGAAAAAG
AAGACGTTCCAACCACGTCTTCAAAGCAAGTGGATTGATGTGAACATGGTGGAGCACGACACTCTCGTCT
ACTCCAAGAATATCAAAGATACAGTCTCAGAAGACCAAAGGGCTATTGAGACTTTTCAACAAAGGGTAAT
ATCGGGAAACCTCCTCGGATTCCATTGCCCAGCTATCTGTCACTTCATCAAAAGGACAGTAGAAAAGGAA
GGTGGCACCTACAAATGCCATCATTGCGATAAAGGAAAGGCTATCGTTCAAGATGCCTCTGCCGACAGTG
GTCCCAAAGATGGACCCCCACCCACGAGGAGCATCGTGGAAAAAGAAGACGTTCCAACCACGTCTTCAAA
GCAAGTGGATTGATGTGATATCTCCACTGACGTAAGGGATGACGCACAATCCCACTATCCTTCGCAAGAC
CCTTCCTCTATATAAGGAAGTTCATTTCATTTGGAGAGGACACGCTGAAATCACCAGTCTCTCTCTACAA
ATCTATCTCTCTCGAGCTTTCGCAGATCCGGGGGGCAATGAGATATGAAAAAGCCTGAACTCACCGCGAC
GTCTGTCGAGAAGTTTCTGATCGAAAAGTTCGACAGCGTCTCCGACCTGATGCAGCTCTCGGAGGGCGAA
GAATCTCGTGCTTTCAGCTTCGATGTAGGAGGGCGTGGATATGTCCTGCGGGTAAATAGCTGCGCCGATG
GTTTCTACAAAGATCGTTATGTTTATCGGCACTTTGCATCGGCCGCGCTCCCGATTCCGGAAGTGCTTGA
CATTGGGGAGTTTAGCGAGAGCCTGACCTATTGCATCTCCCGCCGTTCACAGGGTGTCACGTTGCAAGAC
CTGCCTGAAACCGAACTGCCCGCTGTTCTACAACCGGTCGCGGAGGCTATGGATGCGATCGCTGCGGCCG
ATCTTAGCCAGACGAGCGGGTTCGGCCCATTCGGACCGCAAGGAATCGGTCAATACACTACATGGCGTGA
TTTCATATGCGCGATTGCTGATCCCCATGTGTATCACTGGCAAACTGTGATGGACGACACCGTCAGTGCG
TCCGTCGCGCAGGCTCTCGATGAGCTGATGCTTTGGGCCGAGGACTGCCCCGAAGTCCGGCACCTCGTGC
ACGCGGATTTCGGCTCCAACAATGTCCTGACGGACAATGGCCGCATAACAGCGGTCATTGACTGGAGCGA
GGCGATGTTCGGGGATTCCCAATACGAGGTCGCCAACATCTTCTTCTGGAGGCCGTGGTTGGCTTGTATG
GAGCAGCAGACGCGCTACTTCGAGCGGAGGCATCCGGAGCTTGCAGGATCGCCACGACTCCGGGCGTATA
TGCTCCGCATTGGTCTTGACCAACTCTATCAGAGCTTGGTTGACGGCAATTTCGATGATGCAGCTTGGGC
GCAGGGTCGATGCGACGCAATCGTCCGATCCGGAGCCGGGACTGTCGGGCGTACACAAATCGCCCGCAGA
AGCGCGGCCGTCTGGACCGATGGCTGTGTAGAAGTACTCGCCGATAGTGGAAACCGACGCCCCAGCACTC
GTCCGAGGGCAAAGAAATAGAGTAGATGCCGACCGGGATCTGTCGATCGACAAGCTCGAGTTTCTCCATA
ATAATGTGTGAGTAGTTCCCAGATAAGGGAATTAGGGTTCCTATAGGGTTTCGCTCATGTGTTGAGCATA
TAAGAAACCCTTAGTATGTATTTGTATTTGTAAAATACTTCTATCAATAAAATTTCTAATTCCTAAAACC
AAAATCCAGTACTAAAATCCAGATCCCCCGAATTAATTCGGCGTTAATTCAGTACATTAAAAACGTCCGC
AATGTGTTATTAAGTTGTCTAAGCGTCAATTTGTTTACACCACAATATATCCTGCCACCAGCCAGCCAAC
AGCTCCCCGACCGGCAGCTCGGCACAAAATCACCACTCGATACAGGCAGCCCATCAGTCCGGGACGGCGT
CAGCGGGAGAGCCGTTGTAAGGCGGCAGACTTTGCTCATGTTACCGATGCTATTCGGAAGAACGGCAACT
AAGCTGCCGGGTTTGAAACACGGATGATCTCGCGGAGGGTAGCATGTTGATTGTAACGATGACAGAGCGT
TGCTGCCTGTGATCACCGCGGTTTCAAAATCGGCTCCGTCGATACTATGTTATACGCCAACTTTGAAAAC
AACTTTGAAAAAGCTGTTTTCTGGTATTTAAGGTTTTAGAATGCAAGGAACAGTGAATTGGAGTTCGTCT
TGTTATAATTAGCTTCTTGGGGTATCTTTAAATACTGTAGAAAAGAGGAAGGAAATAATAAATGGCTAAA
ATGAGAATATCACCGGAATTGAAAAAACTGATCGAAAAATACCGCTGCGTAAAAGATACGGAAGGAATGT
CTCCTGCTAAGGTATATAAGCTGGTGGGAGAAAATGAAAACCTATATTTAAAAATGACGGACAGCCGGTA
TAAAGGGACCACCTATGATGTGGAACGGGAAAAGGACATGATGCTATGGCTGGAAGGAAAGCTGCCTGTT
CCAAAGGTCCTGCACTTTGAACGGCATGATGGCTGGAGCAATCTGCTCATGAGTGAGGCCGATGGCGTCC
TTTGCTCGGAAGAGTATGAAGATGAACAAAGCCCTGAAAAGATTATCGAGCTGTATGCGGAGTGCATCAG
GCTCTTTCACTCCATCGACATATCGGATTGTCCCTATACGAATAGCTTAGACAGCCGCTTAGCCGAATTG
GATTACTTACTGAATAACGATCTGGCCGATGTGGATTGCGAAAACTGGGAAGAAGACACTCCATTTAAAG
ATCCGCGCGAGCTGTATGATTTTTTAAAGACGGAAAAGCCCGAAGAGGAACTTGTCTTTTCCCACGGCGA
CCTGGGAGACAGCAACATCTTTGTGAAAGATGGCAAAGTAAGTGGCTTTATTGATCTTGGGAGAAGCGGC
AGGGCGGACAAGTGGTATGACATTGCCTTCTGCGTCCGGTCGATCAGGGAGGATATCGGGGAAGAACAGT
ATGTCGAGCTATTTTTTGACTTACTGGGGATCAAGCCTGATTGGGAGAAAATAAAATATTATATTTTACT
GGATGAATTGTTTTAGTACCTAGAATGCATGACCAAAATCCCTTAACGTGAGTTTTCGTTCCACTGAGCG
TCAGACCCCGTAGAAAAGATCAAAGGATCTTCTTGAGATCCTTTTTTTCTGCGCGTAATCTGCTGCTTGC
AAACAAAAAAACCACCGCTACCAGCGGTGGTTTGTTTGCCGGATCAAGAGCTACCAACTCTTTTTCCGAA
GGTAACTGGCTTCAGCAGAGCGCAGATACCAAATACTGTCCTTCTAGTGTAGCCGTAGTTAGGCCACCAC
TTCAAGAACTCTGTAGCACCGCCTACATACCTCGCTCTGCTAATCCTGTTACCAGTGGCTGCTGCCAGTG
GCGATAAGTCGTGTCTTACCGGGTTGGACTCAAGACGATAGTTACCGGATAAGGCGCAGCGGTCGGGCTG
AACGGGGGGTTCGTGCACACAGCCCAGCTTGGAGCGAACGACCTACACCGAACTGAGATACCTACAGCGT
GAGCTATGAGAAAGCGCCACGCTTCCCGAAGGGAGAAAGGCGGACAGGTATCCGGTAAGCGGCAGGGTCG
GAACAGGAGAGCGCACGAGGGAGCTTCCAGGGGGAAACGCCTGGTATCTTTATAGTCCTGTCGGGTTTCG
CCACCTCTGACTTGAGCGTCGATTTTTGTGATGCTCGTCAGGGGGGCGGAGCCTATGGAAAAACGCCAGC
AACGCGGCCTTTTTACGGTTCCTGGCCTTTTGCTGGCCTTTTGCTCACATGTTCTTTCCTGCGTTATCCC
CTGATTCTGTGGATAACCGTATTACCGCCTTTGAGTGAGCTGATACCGCTCGCCGCAGCCGAACGACCGA
GCGCAGCGAGTCAGTGAGCGAGGAAGCGGAAGAGCGCCTGATGCGGTATTTTCTCCTTACGCATCTGTGC
GGTATTTCACACCGCATATGGTGCACTCTCAGTACAATCTGCTCTGATGCCGCATAGTTAAGCCAGTATA
CACTCCGCTATCGCTACGTGACTGGGTCATGGCTGCGCCCCGACACCCGCCAACACCCGCTGACGCGCCC
TGACGGGCTTGTCTGCTCCCGGCATCCGCTTACAGACAAGCTGTGACCGTCTCCGGGAGCTGCATGTGTC
AGAGGTTTTCACCGTCATCACCGAAACGCGCGAGGCAGGGTGCCTTGATGTGGGCGCCGGCGGTCGAGTG
GCGACGGCGCGGCTTGTCCGCGCCCTGGTAGATTGCCTGGCCGTAGGCCAGCCATTTTTGAGCGGCCAGC
GGCCGCGATAGGCCGACGCGAAGCGGCGGGGCGTAGGGAGCGCAGCGACCGAAGGGTAGGCGCTTTTTGC
AGCTCTTCGGCTGTGCGCTGGCCAGACAGTTATGCACAGGCCAGGCGGGTTTTAAGAGTTTTAATAAGTT
TTAAAGAGTTTTAGGCGGAAAAATCGCCTTTTTTCTCTTTTATATCAGTCACTTACATGTGTGACCGGTT
CCCAATGTACGGCTTTGGGTTCCCAATGTACGGGTTCCGGTTCCCAATGTACGGCTTTGGGTTCCCAATG
TACGTGCTATCCACAGGAAAGAGACCTTTTCGACCTTTTTCCCCTGCTAGGGCAATTTGCCCTAGCATCT
GCTCCGTACATTAGGAACCGGCGGATGCTTCGCCCTCGATCAGGTTGCGGTAGCGCATGACTAGGATCGG
GCCAGCCTGCCCCGCCTCCTCCTTCAAATCGTACTCCGGCAGGTCATTTGACCCGATCAGCTTGCGCACG
GTGAAACAGAACTTCTTGAACTCTCCGGCGCTGCCACTGCGTTCGTAGATCGTCTTGAACAACCATCTGG
CTTCTGCCTTGCCTGCGGCGCGGCGTGCCAGGCGGTAGAGAAAACGGCCGATGCCGGGATCGATCAAAAA
GTAATCGGGGTGAACCGTCAGCACGTCCGGGTTCTTGCCTTCTGTGATCTCGCGGTACATCCAATCAGCT
AGCTCGATCTCGATGTACTCCGGCCGCCCGGTTTCGCTCTTTACGATCTTGTAGCGGCTAATCAAGGCTT
CACCCTCGGATACCGTCACCAGGCGGCCGTTCTTGGCCTTCTTCGTACGCTGCATGGCAACGTGCGTGGT
GTTTAACCGAATGCAGGTTTCTACCAGGTCGTCTTTCTGCTTTCCGCCATCGGCTCGCCGGCAGAACTTG
AGTACGTCCGCAACGTGTGGACGGAACACGCGGCCGGGCTTGTCTCCCTTCCCTTCCCGGTATCGGTTCA
TGGATTCGGTTAGATGGGAAACCGCCATCAGTACCAGGTCGTAATCCCACACACTGGCCATGCCGGCCGG
CCCTGCGGAAACCTCTACGTGCCCGTCTGGAAGCTCGTAGCGGATCACCTCGCCAGCTCGTCGGTCACGC
TTCGACAGACGGAAAACGGCCACGTCCATGATGCTGCGACTATCGCGGGTGCCCACGTCATAGAGCATCG
GAACGAAAAAATCTGGTTGCTCGTCGCCCTTGGGCGGCTTCCTAATCGACGGCGCACCGGCTGCCGGCGG
TTGCCGGGATTCTTTGCGGATTCGATCAGCGGCCGCTTGCCACGATTCACCGGGGCGTGCTTCTGCCTCG
ATGCGTTGCCGCTGGGCGGCCTGCGCGGCCTTCAACTTCTCCACCAGGTCATCACCCAGCGCCGCGCCGA
TTTGTACCGGGCCGGATGGTTTGCGACCGCTCACGCCGATTCCTCGGGCTTGGGGGTTCCAGTGCCATTG
CAGGGCCGGCAGGCAACCCAGCCGCTTACGCCTGGCCAACCGCCCGTTCCTCCACACATGGGGCATTCCA
CGGCGTCGGTGCCTGGTTGTTCTTGATTTTCCATGCCGCCTCCTTTAGCCGCTAAAATTCATCTACTCAT
TTATTCATTTGCTCATTTACTCTGGTAGCTGCGCGATGTATTCAGATAGCAGCTCGGTAATGGTCTTGCC
TTGGCGTACCGCGTACATCTTCAGCTTGGTGTGATCCTCCGCCGGCAACTGAAAGTTGACCCGCTTCATG
GCTGGCGTGTCTGCCAGGCTGGCCAACGTTGCAGCCTTGCTGCTGCGTGCGCTCGGACGGCCGGCACTTA
GCGTGTTTGTGCTTTTGCTCATTTTCTCTTTACCTCATTAACTCAAATGAGTTTTGATTTAATTTCAGCG
GCCAGCGCCTGGACCTCGCGGGCAGCGTCGCCCTCGGGTTCTGATTCAAGAACGGTTGTGCCGGCGGCGG
CAGTGCCTGGGTAGCTCACGCGCTGCGTGATACGGGACTCAAGAATGGGCAGCTCGTACCCGGCCAGCGC
CTCGGCAACCTCACCGCCGATGCGCGTGCCTTTGATCGCCCGCGACACGACAAAGGCCGCTTGTAGCCTT
CCATCCGTGACCTCAATGCGCTGCTTAACCAGCTCCACCAGGTCGGCGGTGGCCCATATGTCGTAAGGGC
TTGGCTGCACCGGAATCAGCACGAAGTCGGCTGCCTTGATCGCGGACACAGCCAAGTCCGCCGCCTGGGG
CGCTCCGTCGATCACTACGAAGTCGCGCCGGCCGATGGCCTTCACGTCGCGGTCAATCGTCGGGCGGTCG
ATGCCGACAACGGTTAGCGGTTGATCTTCCCGCACGGCCGCCCAATCGCGGGCACTGCCCTGGGGATCGG
AATCGACTAACAGAACATCGGCCCCGGCGAGTTGCAGGGCGCGGGCTAGATGGGTTGCGATGGTCGTCTT
GCCTGACCCGCCTTTCTGGTTAAGTACAGCGATAACCTTCATGCGTTCCCCTTGCGTATTTGTTTATTTA
CTCATCGCATCATATACGCAGCGACCGCATGACGCAAGCTGTTTTACTCAAATACACATCACCTTTTTAG
ACGGCGGCGCTCGGTTTCTTCAGCGGCCAAGCTGGCCGGCCAGGCCGCCAGCTTGGCATCAGACAAACCG
GCCAGGATTTCATGCAGCCGCACGGTTGAGACGTGCGCGGGCGGCTCGAACACGTACCCGGCCGCGATCA
TCTCCGCCTCGATCTCTTCGGTAATGAAAAACGGTTCGTCCTGGCCGTCCTGGTGCGGTTTCATGCTTGT
TCCTCTTGGCGTTCATTCTCGGCGGCCGCCAGGGCGTCGGCCTCGGTCAATGCGTCCTCACGGAAGGCAC
CGCGCCGCCTGGCCTCGGTGGGCGTCACTTCCTCGCTGCGCTCAAGTGCGCGGTACAGGGTCGAGCGATG
CACGCCAAGCAGTGCAGCCGCCTCTTTCACGGTGCGGCCTTCCTGGTCGATCAGCTCGCGGGCGTGCGCG
ATCTGTGCCGGGGTGAGGGTAGGGCGGGGGCCAAACTTCACGCCTCGGGCCTTGGCGGCCTCGCGCCCGC
TCCGGGTGCGGTCGATGATTAGGGAACGCTCGAACTCGGCAATGCCGGCGAACACGGTCAACACCATGCG
GCCGGCCGGCGTGGTGGTGTCGGCCCACGGCTCTGCCAGGCTACGCAGGCCCGCGCCGGCCTCCTGGATG
CGCTCGGCAATGTCCAGTAGGTCGCGGGTGCTGCGGGCCAGGCGGTCTAGCCTGGTCACTGTCACAACGT
CGCCAGGGCGTAGGTGGTCAAGCATCCTGGCCAGCTCCGGGCGGTCGCGCCTGGTGCCGGTGATCTTCTC
GGAAAACAGCTTGGTGCAGCCGGCCGCGTGCAGTTCGGCCCGTTGGTTGGTCAAGTCCTGGTCGTCGGTG
CTGACGCGGGCATAGCCCAGCAGGCCAGCGGCGGCGCTCTTGTTCATGGCGTAATGTCTCCGGTTCTAGT
CGCAAGTATTCTACTTTATGCGACTAAAACACGCGACAAGAAAACGCCAGGAAAAGGGCAGGGCGGCAGC
CTGTCGCGTAACTTAGGACTTGTGCGACATGTCGTTTTCAGAAGACGGCTGCACTGAACGTCAGAAGCCG
ACTGCACTATAGCAGCGGAGGGGTTGGATCAAAGTACTTTGATCCCGAGGGGAACCCTGTGGTTGGCATG
CACATACAAATGGACGAACGGATAAACCTTTTCACGCCCTTTTAAATATCCGATTATTCTAATAAACGCT
CTTTTCTCTTAGGTTTACCCGCCAATATATCCTGTCAAACACTGATAGTTTAAACTGAAGGCGGGAAACG
ACAATCTGATCCAAGCTCAAGCTGCTCTAGCATTCGCCATTCAGGCTGCGCAACTGTTGGGAAGGGCGAT
CGGTGCGGGCCTCTTCGCTATTACGCCAGCTGGCGAAAGGGGGATGTGCTGCAAGGCGATTAAGTTGGGT
AACGCCAGGGTTTTCCCAGTCACGACGTTGTAAAACGACGGCCAGTGCCAAGCTTCGACGAGTCAGTAAT
AAACGGCGTCAAAGTGGTTGCAGCCGGCACACACGAGTCGTGTTTATCAACTCAAAGCACAAATACTTTT
CCTCAACCTAAAAATAAGGCAATTAGCCAAAAACAACTTTGCGTGTAAACAACGCTCAATACACGTGTCA
TTTTATTATTAGCTATTGCTTCACCGCCTTAGCTTTCTCGTGACCTAGTCGTCCTCGTCTTTTCTTCTTC
TTCTTCTATAAAACAATACCCAAAGAGCTCTTCTTCTTCACAATTCAGATTTCAATTTCTCAAAATCTTA
AAAACTTTCTCTCAATTCTCTCTACCGTGATCAAGGTAAATTTCTGTGTTCCTTATTCTCTCAAAATCTT
CGATTTTGTTTTCGTTCGATCCCAATTTCGTATATGTTCTTTGGTTTAGATTCTGTTAATCTTAGATCGA
AGACGATTTTCTGGGTTTGATCGTTAGATATCATCTTAATTCTCGATTAGGGTTTCATAGATATCATCCG
ATTTGTTCAAATAATTTGAGTTTTGTCGAATAATTACTCTTCGATTTGTGATTTCTATCTAGATCTGGTG
TTAGTTTCTAGTTTGTGCGATCGAATTTGTAGATTAATCTGAGTTTTTCTGATTAACA
Features (pLannotate 1.2.2; 25 found; start..end, strand, type, name):
      2..23      -  misc_feature   MCS (fragment): pBluescript multiple cloning site
     40..64      +  protein_bind   attB1: mutant version of attB; recombination site for the Gateway® BP reaction BP Clonase™
     82..2127    +  CDS            Peredox: genetically encoded fluorescent biosensor of the cytosolic NADH-NAD+ redox state (Hung et al., 2011) consists of two pH-insensitive mutant copies of the Thermus aquaticus redox-sensing repressor Rex (T-Rex) separated by circularly permuted monomeric T-Sapphire (cpmTS), a pH-resistant GFP variant
   2128..2835    +  CDS            mCherry: mCherry is a basic (constitutively fluorescent) red fluorescent protein published in 2004, derived from Discosoma sp.. It is reported to be a very rapidly-maturing monomer with low acid sensitivity.
   2843..2863    -  protein_bind   attB2: mutant version of attB; core recombination site for the Gateway® BP reaction BP Clonase™
   2882..2917    -  misc_feature   MCS (fragment): pBluescript multiple cloning site
   2928..3180    +  terminator     NOS terminator: nopaline synthase terminator and poly(A) signal
   3219..3241    -  protein_bind   lac operator (fragment): The lac repressor binds to the lac operator to inhibit transcription in E. coli. This inhibition can be relieved by adding lactose or isopropyl-β-D-thiogalactopyranoside (IPTG). lac repressor encoded by lacI
   3245..3275    -  promoter       lac promoter: promoter for the E. coli lac operon
   3290..3311    -  protein_bind   CAP binding site: CAP binding activates transcription in the presence of cAMP. E. coli catabolite activator protein
   3324..3412    -  CDS            lacI (fragment): lac repressor; lacI; The lac repressor binds to the lac operator to inhibit transcription in E. coli. This inhibition can be relieved by adding lactose or isopropyl-β-D-thiogalactopyranoside (IPTG).
   3502..4178    +  promoter       CaMV 35S promoter (enhanced): cauliflower mosaic virus 35S promoter with a duplicated enhancer region
   4245..5270    +  CDS            HygR: hygromycin B phosphotransferase confers resistance to hygromycin
   5311..5485    +  polyA_signal   CaMV poly(A) signal: cauliflower mosaic virus polyadenylation signal
   5563..5587    -  misc_feature   LB T-DNA repeat: left border repeat from nopaline C58 T-DNA
   6012..6806    +  CDS            KanR: aminoglycoside phosphotransferase; aphA-3; confers resistance to kanamycin
   6893..7481    +  rep_origin     ori: high-copy-number ColE1/pMB1/pBR322/pUC origin of replication
   7667..7807    -  misc_feature   bom: basis of mobility region from pBR322
   7909..7948    -  CDS            rop (fragment): Rop protein, which maintains plasmids at low copy number; rop
   8151..8345    -  rep_origin     pVS1 oriV: origin of replication for the Pseudomonas plasmid pVS1 (Heeb et al., 2000)
   8411..9484    -  CDS            pVS1 RepA: replication protein from the Pseudomonas plasmid pVS1 (Heeb et al., 2000)
   9913..10542   -  CDS            pVS1 StaA: stability protein from the Pseudomonas plasmid pVS1 (Heeb et al., 2000)
  11102..11503   -  CDS            Y4CG_SINFN (fragment): Protein inferred from homology: Swiss-Prot protein existence level 3. From Sinorhizobium fredii (strain NBRC 101917 / NGR234).
  11843..11867   -  misc_feature   RB T-DNA repeat: right border repeat from nopaline C58 T-DNA
  11933..12087   -  CDS            lacZα (fragment): LacZα fragment of β-galactosidase; lacZ fragment
