[The description below was written by a language model from this plasmid's Addgene catalogue record and pLannotate feature annotations shown in this document.]
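Description:
pSS02 NAPstar3B is a binary T-DNA plant expression vector of about 12.7 kb, made to express the genetically encoded NADPH/NADP+ biosensor NAPstar3B in Arabidopsis thaliana. The backbone carries a high-copy ColE1/pUC-type origin with a bom site for propagation in E. coli. It also carries the pVS1 oriV, RepA and StaA functions, which allow stable replication in Agrobacterium. A kanamycin resistance gene (aphA-3) outside the T-DNA provides bacterial selection. Nopaline-type left and right border repeats define the region transferred into the plant genome. Within that region, an enhanced CaMV 35S promoter drives hygromycin phosphotransferase with a CaMV polyadenylation signal, so transformed plants can be selected on hygromycin.

The sensor cassette lies between attB1 and attB2 sites, which indicates that the insert was introduced by Gateway recombination, and it is followed by a NOS terminator. The insert, named cyt-NAPstar3B, is a roughly 2.8 kb open reading frame, and the name implies an untargeted cytosolic version. The automated annotation identifies it as Peredox fused to mCherry, in agreement with the record's note that the sequence derives from Peredox-mCherry. That scaffold consists of two copies of the Thermus aquaticus Rex redox-sensing domain flanking a circularly permuted T-Sapphire GFP variant, with mCherry fused at the C-terminus as a constitutive red fluorescent protein that can serve as a reference for ratiometric readout. The changes that distinguish NAPstar3B from the NADH-sensing parent are not detailed in the record. The feature table also annotates no promoter upstream of the sensor, leaving an unannotated stretch between the right border region and attB1, so the element driving its expression is not stated. The plasmid is suited to generating Arabidopsis lines for live imaging of NADP redox state.
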