Addgene plasmid #241225: pSS02 NAPstar3B
Purpose: Expresses NADPH/NADP+ biosensor NAPstar3B in Arabidopsis thaliana
Depositing lab: Markus Schwarzländer. Depositing organization: Universität Münster. Publication: A family of NADPH/NADP(+) biosensors reveals in vivo dynamics of central redox metabolism across eukaryotes. Scherschel M, Niemeier JO, Jacobs LJHC, Hoffmann MDA, Diederich A, Bell C, Hohne P, Raetz S, Kroll JB, Steinbeck J, Lichtenauer S, Multhoff J, Zimmermann J, Sadhanasatish T, Rothemann RA, Grashoff C, Messens J, Ampofo E, Laschke MW, Riemer J, Roma LP, Schwarzlander M, Morgan B. Nat Commun. 2024 Dec 19;15(1):10704. doi: 10.1038/s41467-024-55302-x. PubMed 39702652.
Backbone
  Vector backbone: pSS02
  Backbone size w/o insert (bp): 9954
  Total vector size (bp): 12723
  Vector type: Plant Expression
  Selectable markers: Hygromycin
Growth in bacteria
  Bacterial resistance: Kanamycin, 50 μg/mL
  Growth temperature: 37°C
  Growth strain: DH5alpha
  Copy number: Unknown
Gene/Insert
  Gene/Insert name: cyt-NAPstar3B
  Species: Aequorea victoria; Thermus aquaticus, Discosoma sp.
  Insert size (bp): 2769
Resource information
  A portion of this plasmid was derived from a plasmid made by: the original Peredox-mCherry sequence came from Gary Yellen’s lab via Addgene
Terms and licenses: Academic/Nonprofit Terms; Industry Terms: Not Available to Industry
How to cite: pSS02 NAPstar3B was a gift from Markus Schwarzländer (Addgene plasmid # 241225 ; http://n2t.net/addgene:241225 ; RRID:Addgene_241225)
